Addgene plasmid #195207: GFP-NHERF1 3xSA
Purpose: Mammalian expression vector for GFP tagged NHERF1. Triple PKC site phosphorylation-deficient mutant (S162/339/340A)
Depositing lab: Anthony Bretscher & David Bryant. Depositing organization: Cornell University. Publication: The scaffolding protein EBP50 regulates microvillar assembly in a phosphorylation-dependent manner. Garbett D, LaLonde DP, Bretscher A. J Cell Biol. 2010 Oct 18;191(2):397-413. doi: 10.1083/jcb.201004115. Epub 2010 Oct 11. PubMed 20937695.
Backbone
  Vector backbone: pEGFP
  Vector type: Mammalian Expression
Growth in bacteria
  Bacterial resistance: Kanamycin, 50 μg/mL
  Growth temperature: 37°C
  Growth strain: DH5alpha
  Copy number: High Copy
Gene/Insert
  Gene/Insert name: NHERF1
  Species: H. sapiens (human)
  Mutation: S162/339/340A
  Entrez Gene: NHERF1 (a.k.a. EBP50, NHE-RF, NHERF, NHERF-1, NPHLOP2, SLC9A3R1)
Terms and licenses: Academic/Nonprofit Terms; Industry Terms: Not Available to Industry
How to cite: GFP-NHERF1 3xSA was a gift from Anthony Bretscher & David Bryant (Addgene plasmid # 195207 ; http://n2t.net/addgene:195207 ; RRID:Addgene_195207)
