[The description below was written by a language model from this plasmid's Addgene catalogue record and pLannotate feature annotations shown in this document.]
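Description:
GFP-NHERF1 3xSA is a mammalian expression plasmid built on a pEGFP backbone that produces human NHERF1 (also known as EBP50 or SLC9A3R1) fused to EGFP. In the 5,813-nt sequence record, the CMV immediate-early enhancer and promoter drive an EGFP coding sequence that is followed directly by the NHERF1 open reading frame, so the fluorescent protein sits at the N-terminus of the scaffold protein. The transcript is terminated by the SV40 polyadenylation signal downstream of a remnant of the multiple cloning site. The insert carries three serine-to-alanine substitutions (S162A, S339A and S340A) that remove protein kinase C phosphorylation sites, giving a phosphorylation-deficient form of the protein.

The plasmid replicates in E. coli at high copy from a ColE1/pUC-type origin and also carries an f1 origin, which allows single-stranded DNA production. Selection relies on a single NeoR/KanR (Tn5 aminoglycoside phosphotransferase) gene placed behind tandem bacterial (bla) and SV40 early promoters and ended by the HSV TK polyadenylation signal. This arrangement confers kanamycin resistance in bacteria and can provide G418 resistance in transfected mammalian cells. The short large T antigen, ble and bGH poly(A) fragments in the annotation appear to be backbone remnants or partial matches rather than functional elements.

NHERF1 is a scaffold that links plasma membrane proteins to ezrin/radixin/moesin family members and the actin cytoskeleton. This construct lets the non-phosphorylatable mutant be visualised in live or fixed cells and compared with wild-type protein, in keeping with the associated work on phosphorylation-dependent regulation of microvillar assembly.
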