Features (pLannotate 1.2.2; 15 found; start..end, strand, type, name):
    249..1322    +  CDS            SLC9A3R1: NHRF1_HUMAN - Also known as NHERF, NHERF1. Experimental evidence at protein level: Swiss-Prot protein existence level 1. Scaffold protein that connects plasma membrane proteins with members of the ezrin/moesin/radixin family and thereby helps to link them to the actin cytoskeleton and to regulate their surface expression. Necessary for recycling of internalized ADRB2. Was first known to play a role in the regulation of the activity and subcellular location of SLC9A3. Necessary for cAMP-mediated phosphorylation and inhibition of SLC9A3. May enhance Wnt signaling. May participate in HTR4 targeti
   1339..1375    +  misc_feature   MCS (fragment): multiple cloning site
   1392..1476    +  CDS            large T antigen (fragment): large T antigen from SV40 (simian virus 40)
   1499..1620    +  polyA_signal   SV40 poly(A) signal: SV40 polyadenylation signal
   1654..2082    -  rep_origin     f1 ori (sequence partly withheld): f1 bacteriophage origin of replication; arrow indicates direction of (+) strand synthesis
   2109..2213    +  promoter       AmpR promoter: bla
   2215..2572    +  promoter       SV40 promoter: SV40 enhancer and early promoter
   2607..3401    +  CDS            NeoR/KanR: aminoglycoside phosphotransferase from Tn5; aph(3')-II (or nptII); confers resistance to neomycin, kanamycin, and G418 (Geneticin®)
   3422..3574    +  CDS            ble (fragment): BLE_KLEPN - Experimental evidence at protein level: Swiss-Prot protein existence level 1. Binding protein with a strong affinity to the bleomycin family of antibiotics. Binds to CL990; an antimitotic-antibiotic compound. From Klebsiella pneumoniae.
   3633..3680    +  polyA_signal   HSV TK poly(A) signal: herpes simplex virus thymidine kinase polyadenylation signal (Cole and Stacy, 1985)
   3771..3787    -  polyA_signal   bGH poly(A) signal (fragment): bovine growth hormone polyadenylation signal
   4009..4597    +  rep_origin     ori: high-copy-number ColE1/pMB1/pBR322/pUC origin of replication
   4772..5075    +  enhancer       CMV enhancer: human cytomegalovirus immediate early enhancer
   5076..5279    +  promoter       CMV promoter: human cytomegalovirus (CMV) immediate early promoter
   5324..227     +  CDS            EGFP (across the origin): EGFP is a basic (constitutively fluorescent) green fluorescent protein published in 1996, derived from Aequorea victoria. It is reported to be a rapidly-maturing weak dimer with moderate acid sensitivity.
>Addgene plasmid #195207 | GFP-NHERF1 3xSA | addgene full sequence | sequence record 384484 | Addgene NGS Result
TGAACTTCAAGATCCGCCACAACATCGAGGACGGCAGCGTGCAGCTCGCCGACCACTACCAGCAGAACAC
CCCCATCGGCGACGGCCCCGTGCTGCTGCCCGACAACCACTACCTGAGCACCCAGTCCGCCCTGAGCAAA
GACCCCAACGAGAAGCGCGATCACATGGTCCTGCTGGAGTTCGTGACCGCCGCCGGGATCACTCTCGGCA
TGGACGAGCTGTACAAGTCCGGCCGGACTCAGATCCTGATGAGCGCGGACGCAGCGGCCGGGGCGCCCCT
GCCCCGGCTCTGCTGCCTGGAGAAGGGTCCGAACGGCTACGGCTTCCACCTGCACGGGGAGAAGGGCAAG
TTGGGCCAGTACATCCGGCTGGTGGAGCCCGGCTCGCCGGCCGAGAAGGCGGGGCTGCTGGCGGGGGACC
GGCTGGTGGAGGTGAACGGGGAGAACGTGGAAAAGGAGACCCACCAGCAGGTGGTGAGCCGCATCCGCGC
CGCACTCAACGCCGTGCGCCTGCTGGTGGTCGACCCCGAGACGGACGAGCAGCTGCAGAAGCTCGGCGTC
CAGGTCCGAGAGGAGCTGCTGCGCGCCCAGGAAGCGCCGGGGCAGGCCGAGCCGCCGGCCGCCGCCGAGG
TGCAGGGGGCTGGCAACGAAAATGAGCCTCGCGAGGCCGACAAGAGCCACCCGGAGCAGCGCGAGCTTCG
GCCTCGGCTCTGTACCATGAAGAAGGGCCCCGCCGGCTATGGCTTCAACCTGCACAGCGACAAGTCCAAG
CCAGGCCAGTTCATCCGGTCAGTGGACCCAGACTCCCCGGCTGAGGCTTCAGGGCTCCGGGCCCAGGATC
GCATTGTGGAGGTGAACGGGGTCTGCATGGAGGGGAAGCAGCATGGGGACGTGGTGTCCGCCATCAGGGC
TGGCGGGGACGAGACCAAGCTGCTGGTGGTGGACAGGGAAACTGACGAGTTCTTCAAGAAATGCAGAGTG
ATCCCATCTCAGGAGCACCTGAATGGTCCCCTGCCTGTGCCCTTCACCAATGGGGAGATACAGAAGGAGA
ACAGTCGTGAAGCCCTGGCAGAGGCAGCCTTGGAGAGCCCCAGGCCAGCCCTGGTGAGATCCGCCTCCAG
TGACACCAGCGAGGAGCTGAATTCCCAAGACAGCCCCCCAAAACAGGACTCCACAGCGCCCTCGTCTACC
TCCTCCTCCGACCCCATCCTAGACTTCAACATCTCCCTGGCCATGGCCAAAGAGAGGGCCCACCAGAAAC
GCGCCGCCAAACGGGCCCCGCAGATGGACTGGAGCAAGAAAAACGAACTCTTCAGCAACCTCTGAGCCGG
GTCGAGGGGAATTCTGCAGTCGACGGTACCGCGGGCCCGGGATCCACCGGATCTAGATAACTGATCATAA
TCAGCCATACCACATTTGTAGAGGTTTTACTTGCTTTAAAAAACCTCCCACACCTCCCCCTGAACCTGAA
ACATAAAATGAATGCAATTGTTGTTGTTAACTTGTTTATTGCAGCTTATAATGGTTACAAATAAAGCAAT
AGCATCACAAATTTCACAAATAAAGCATTTTTTTCACTGCATTCTAGTTGTGGTTTGTCCAAACTCATCA
ATGTATCTTAACGCGTAAATTGTAAGCGTTAATATTTTGTTAAAATTCGCGTTAAATTTTTGTTAAATCA
GCTCATTTTTTAACCAATAGGCCGAAATCGGCAAAATCCCTTATAAATCAAAAGAATAGACCGAGATAGG
GT
[37 nt withheld, positions 1753-1789]
AAAGAACGTGGACTCCAACGTCAAAGG
[49 nt withheld, positions 1817-1865]
T
[91 nt withheld, positions 1867-1957]
G
[124 nt withheld, positions 1959-2082]
CAGGTGGCACTTTTCGGGGAAATGTGCGCGGAACCCCTATTTGTTTATTTTTCTAAATACATTCAAATAT
GTATCCGCTCATGAGACAATAACCCTGATAAATGCTTCAATAATATTGAAAAAGGAAGAGTCCTGAGGCG
GAAAGAACCAGCTGTGGAATGTGTGTCAGTTAGGGTGTGGAAAGTCCCCAGGCTCCCCAGCAGGCAGAAG
TATGCAAAGCATGCATCTCAATTAGTCAGCAACCAGGTGTGGAAAGTCCCCAGGCTCCCCAGCAGGCAGA
AGTATGCAAAGCATGCATCTCAATTAGTCAGCAACCATAGTCCCGCCCCTAACTCCGCCCATCCCGCCCC
TAACTCCGCCCAGTTCCGCCCATTCTCCGCCCCATGGCTGACTAATTTTTTTTATTTATGCAGAGGCCGA
GGCCGCCTCGGCCTCTGAGCTATTCCAGAAGTAGTGAGGAGGCTTTTTTGGAGGCCTAGGCTTTTGCAAA
GATCGATCAAGAGACAGGATGAGGATCGTTTCGCATGATTGAACAAGATGGATTGCACGCAGGTTCTCCG
GCCGCTTGGGTGGAGAGGCTATTCGGCTATGACTGGGCACAACAGACAATCGGCTGCTCTGATGCCGCCG
TGTTCCGGCTGTCAGCGCAGGGGCGCCCGGTTCTTTTTGTCAAGACCGACCTGTCCGGTGCCCTGAATGA
ACTGCAAGACGAGGCAGCGCGGCTATCGTGGCTGGCCACGACGGGCGTTCCTTGCGCAGCTGTGCTCGAC
GTTGTCACTGAAGCGGGAAGGGACTGGCTGCTATTGGGCGAAGTGCCGGGGCAGGATCTCCTGTCATCTC
ACCTTGCTCCTGCCGAGAAAGTATCCATCATGGCTGATGCAATGCGGCGGCTGCATACGCTTGATCCGGC
TACCTGCCCATTCGACCACCAAGCGAAACATCGCATCGAGCGAGCACGTACTCGGATGGAAGCCGGTCTT
GTCGATCAGGATGATCTGGACGAAGAGCATCAGGGGCTCGCGCCAGCCGAACTGTTCGCCAGGCTCAAGG
CGAGCATGCCCGACGGCGAGGATCTCGTCGTGACCCATGGCGATGCCTGCTTGCCGAATATCATGGTGGA
AAATGGCCGCTTTTCTGGATTCATCGACTGTGGCCGGCTGGGTGTGGCGGACCGCTATCAGGACATAGCG
TTGGCTACCCGTGATATTGCTGAAGAGCTTGGCGGCGAATGGGCTGACCGCTTCCTCGTGCTTTACGGTA
TCGCCGCTCCCGATTCGCAGCGCATCGCCTTCTATCGCCTTCTTGACGAGTTCTTCTGAGCGGGACTCTG
GGGTTCGAAATGACCGACCAAGCGACGCCCAACCTGCCATCACGAGATTTCGATTCCACCGCCGCCTTCT
ATGAAAGGTTGGGCTTCGGAATCGTTTTCCGGGACGCCGGCTGGATGATCCTCCAGCGCGGGGATCTCAT
GCTGGAGTTCTTCGCCCACCCTAGGGGGAGGCTAACTGAAACACGGAAGGAGACAATACCGGAAGGAACC
CGCGCTATGACGGCAATAAAAAGACAGAATAAAACGCACGGTGTTGGGTCGTTTGTTCATAAACGCGGGG
TTCGGTCCCAGGGCTGGCACTCTGTCGATACCCCACCGAGACCCCATTGGGGCCAATACGCCCGCGTTTC
TTCCTTTTCCCCACCCCACCCCCCAAGTTCGGGTGAAGGCCCAGGGCTCGCAGCCAACGTCGGGGCGGCA
GGCCCTGCCATAGCCTCAGGTTACTCATATATACTTTAGATTGATTTAAAACTTCATTTTTAATTTAAAA
GGATCTAGGTGAAGATCCTTTTTGATAATCTCATGACCAAAATCCCTTAACGTGAGTTTTCGTTCCACTG
AGCGTCAGACCCCGTAGAAAAGATCAAAGGATCTTCTTGAGATCCTTTTTTTCTGCGCGTAATCTGCTGC
TTGCAAACAAAAAAACCACCGCTACCAGCGGTGGTTTGTTTGCCGGATCAAGAGCTACCAACTCTTTTTC
CGAAGGTAACTGGCTTCAGCAGAGCGCAGATACCAAATACTGTTCTTCTAGTGTAGCCGTAGTTAGGCCA
CCACTTCAAGAACTCTGTAGCACCGCCTACATACCTCGCTCTGCTAATCCTGTTACCAGTGGCTGCTGCC
AGTGGCGATAAGTCGTGTCTTACCGGGTTGGACTCAAGACGATAGTTACCGGATAAGGCGCAGCGGTCGG
GCTGAACGGGGGGTTCGTGCACACAGCCCAGCTTGGAGCGAACGACCTACACCGAACTGAGATACCTACA
GCGTGAGCTATGAGAAAGCGCCACGCTTCCCGAAGGGAGAAAGGCGGACAGGTATCCGGTAAGCGGCAGG
GTCGGAACAGGAGAGCGCACGAGGGAGCTTCCAGGGGGAAACGCCTGGTATCTTTATAGTCCTGTCGGGT
TTCGCCACCTCTGACTTGAGCGTCGATTTTTGTGATGCTCGTCAGGGGGGCGGAGCCTATGGAAAAACGC
CAGCAACGCGGCCTTTTTACGGTTCCTGGCCTTTTGCTGGCCTTTTGCTCACATGTTCTTTCCTGCGTTA
TCCCCTGATTCTGTGGATAACCGTATTACCGCCATGCATTAGTTATTAATAGTAATCAATTACGGGGTCA
TTAGTTCATAGCCCATATATGGAGTTCCGCGTTACATAACTTACGGTAAATGGCCCGCCTGGCTGACCGC
CCAACGACCCCCGCCCATTGACGTCAATAATGACGTATGTTCCCATAGTAACGCCAATAGGGACTTTCCA
TTGACGTCAATGGGTGGAGTATTTACGGTAAACTGCCCACTTGGCAGTACATCAAGTGTATCATATGCCA
AGTACGCCCCCTATTGACGTCAATGACGGTAAATGGCCCGCCTGGCATTATGCCCAGTACATGACCTTAT
GGGACTTTCCTACTTGGCAGTACATCTACGTATTAGTCATCGCTATTACCATGGTGATGCGGTTTTGGCA
GTACATCAATGGGCGTGGATAGCGGTTTGACTCACGGGGATTTCCAAGTCTCCACCCCATTGACGTCAAT
GGGAGTTTGTTTTGGCACCAAAATCAACGGGACTTTCCAAAATGTCGTAACAACTCCGCCCCATTGACGC
AAATGGGCGGTAGGCGTGTACGGTGGGAGGTCTATATAAGCAGAGCTGGTTTAGTGAACCGTCAGATCCG
CTAGCGCTACCGGTCGCCACCATGGTGAGCAAGGGCGAGGAGCTGTTCACCGGGGTGGTGCCCATCCTGG
TCGAGCTGGACGGCGACGTAAACGGCCACAAGTTCAGCGTGTCCGGCGAGGGCGAGGGCGATGCCACCTA
CGGCAAGCTGACCCTGAAGTTCATCTGCACCACCGGCAAGCTGCCCGTGCCCTGGCCCACCCTCGTGACC
ACCCTGACCTACGGCGTGCAGTGCTTCAGCCGCTACCCCGACCACATGAAGCAGCACGACTTCTTCAAGT
CCGCCATGCCCGAAGGCTACGTCCAGGAGCGCACCATCTTCTTCAAGGACGACGGCAACTACAAGACCCG
CGCCGAGGTGAAGTTCGAGGGCGACACCCTGGTGAACCGCATCGAGCTGAAGGGCATCGACTTCAAGGAG
GACGGCAACATCCTGGGGCACAAGCTGGAGTACAACTACAACAGCCACAACGTCTATATCATGGCCGACA
AGCAGAAGAACGGCATCAAGG
